Addgene plasmid #173962: pGL3-noSV40-humanEC1.45_min1-2_4XCoordinatorMutant
Purpose: Firefly luciferase enhancer reporter plasmid.
Depositing lab: Joanna Wysocka. Depositing organization: Stanford University. Publication: Loss of Extreme Long-Range Enhancers in Human Neural Crest Drives a Craniofacial Disorder. Long HK, Osterwalder M, Welsh IC, Hansen K, Davies JOJ, Liu YE, Koska M, Adams AT, Aho R, Arora N, Ikeda K, Williams RM, Sauka-Spengler T, Porteus MH, Mohun T, Dickel DE, Swigut T, Hughes JR, Higgs DR, Visel A, Selleri L, Wysocka J. Cell Stem Cell. 2020 Nov 5;27(5):765-783.e14. doi: 10.1016/j.stem.2020.09.001. Epub 2020 Sep 28. PubMed 32991838.
Backbone
  Vector backbone: pGL3-Promoter, GenBank: U47298.2
  Backbone manufacturer: Promega
  Backbone size w/o insert (bp): 5016
  Vector type: Luciferase
Growth in bacteria
  Bacterial resistance: Ampicillin, 100 μg/mL
  Growth temperature: 37°C
  Growth strain: DH5alpha
  Copy number: High Copy
Gene/Insert
  Gene/Insert name: Minimal enhancer regions 1 and 2 (min1 and min2) from SOX9 enhancer cluster EC1.45 with 4 mutated Coordinator motifs
  Species: H. sapiens (human)
  Insert size (bp): 491
  Mutation: 4 mutated Coordinator motifs
  Promoter: SV40 promoter
  Cloning method: Restriction Enzyme; 5′ cloning site unknown (unknown if destroyed)
  Sequencing primers: 5′ CGCTCTCCATCAAAACAAAACG; 3′ GAGTTAGGGGCGGGATGG
Terms and licenses: Academic/Nonprofit Terms; Industry Terms: Not Available to Industry
How to cite: pGL3-noSV40-humanEC1.45_min1-2_4XCoordinatorMutant was a gift from Joanna Wysocka (Addgene plasmid # 173962 ; http://n2t.net/addgene:173962 ; RRID:Addgene_173962)
