[The description below was written by a language model from this plasmid's Addgene catalogue record and pLannotate feature annotations shown in this document.]
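Description:
pGL3-noSV40-humanEC1.45_min1-2_4XCoordinatorMutant is a firefly luciferase enhancer reporter built on the Promega pGL3-Promoter backbone, intended for transfection into mammalian cells to measure enhancer activity. It is propagated in E. coli as a high-copy plasmid through a ColE1/pUC-type origin and selected with ampicillin via the β-lactamase gene and its bla promoter. An f1 phage origin is also present. Short annotated fragments of lacZα, TcR and SV40 large T antigen appear to be backbone remnants rather than functional genes.

The payload is a 491 bp human insert comprising minimal enhancer regions 1 and 2 (min1 and min2) of EC1.45, a SOX9 enhancer cluster, in a version where four Coordinator motifs have been mutated. The feature table does not annotate the insert itself, but the unannotated gap between the upstream transcriptional pause site and the SV40 promoter matches its expected size and position. Downstream, the SV40 early promoter drives the luc+ firefly luciferase coding sequence, which spans the numbering origin of the circular sequence and ends in an SV40 polyadenylation signal. The synthetic poly(A) signal and human α2-globin pause site upstream of the insert limit read-through transcription from the backbone, so the luciferase signal reflects the promoter and the tested enhancer. The "noSV40" in the name is not explained in the record, and an SV40 promoter is both listed and detected.

The construct most likely serves as the motif-mutant counterpart to a wild-type min1-2 reporter. That comparison would test how much enhancer activity depends on the Coordinator motifs, in the context of work on long-range SOX9 enhancers in human neural crest and craniofacial disease.
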