Features (pLannotate 1.2.2; 12 found; start..end, strand, type, name):
   1030..1151    -  polyA_signal   SV40 poly(A) signal: SV40 polyadenylation signal
   1174..1242    -  CDS            large T antigen (fragment): large T antigen from SV40 (simian virus 40)
   1264..1396    +  CDS            TcR (fragment): tetracycline efflux protein; tet; confers resistance to tetracycline
   1576..2164    -  rep_origin     ori: high-copy-number ColE1/pMB1/pBR322/pUC origin of replication
   2335..3195    -  CDS            AmpR: β-lactamase; bla; confers resistance to ampicillin, carbenicillin, and related antibiotics
   3196..3300    -  promoter       AmpR promoter: bla
   3327..3755    +  rep_origin     f1 ori (sequence partly withheld): f1 bacteriophage origin of replication; arrow indicates direction of (+) strand synthesis
   3787..3854    -  CDS            lacZα (fragment): LacZα fragment of β-galactosidase; lacZ fragment
   3913..3961    +  polyA_signal   poly(A) signal: synthetic polyadenylation signal
   3975..4066    +  misc_feature   pause site: RNA polymerase II transcriptional pause signal from the human α2 globin gene
   4612..4808    +  promoter       SV40 promoter: SV40 early promoter
   4844..989     +  CDS            luciferase (across the origin): firefly luciferase; luc+; enhanced luc+ version of the luciferase gene
>Addgene plasmid #173962 | pGL3-noSV40-humanEC1.45_min1-2_4XCoordinatorMutant | addgene full sequence | sequence record 341792 | Addgene NGS Result
CCAGAGATCCTATTTTTGGCAATCAAATCATTCCGGATACTGCGATTTTAAGTGTTGTTCCATTCCATCA
CGGTTTTGGAATGTTTACTACACTCGGATATTTGATATGTGGATTTCGAGTCGTCTTAATGTATAGATTT
GAAGAAGAGCTGTTTCTGAGGAGCCTTCAGGATTACAAGATTCAAAGTGCGCTGCTGGTGCCAACCCTAT
TCTCCTTCTTCGCCAAAAGCACTCTGATTGACAAATACGATTTATCTAATTTACACGAAATTGCTTCTGG
TGGCGCTCCCCTCTCTAAGGAAGTCGGGGAAGCGGTTGCCAAGAGGTTCCATCTGCCAGGTATCAGGCAA
GGATATGGGCTCACTGAGACTACATCAGCTATTCTGATTACACCCGAGGGGGATGATAAACCGGGCGCGG
TCGGTAAAGTTGTTCCATTTTTTGAAGCGAAGGTTGTGGATCTGGATACCGGGAAAACGCTGGGCGTTAA
TCAAAGAGGCGAACTGTGTGTGAGAGGTCCTATGATTATGTCCGGTTATGTAAACAATCCGGAAGCGACC
AACGCCTTGATTGACAAGGATGGATGGCTACATTCTGGAGACATAGCTTACTGGGACGAAGACGAACACT
TCTTCATCGTTGACCGCCTGAAGTCTCTGATTAAGTACAAAGGCTATCAGGTGGCTCCCGCTGAATTGGA
ATCCATCTTGCTCCAACACCCCAACATCTTCGACGCAGGTGTCGCAGGTCTTCCCGACGATGACGCCGGT
GAACTTCCCGCCGCCGTTGTTGTTTTGGAGCACGGAAAGACGATGACGGAAAAAGAGATCGTGGATTACG
TCGCCAGTCAAGTAACAACCGCGAAAAAGTTGCGCGGAGGAGTTGTGTTTGTGGACGAAGTACCGAAAGG
TCTTACCGGAAAACTCGACGCAAGAAAAATCAGAGAGATCCTCATAAAGGCCAAGAAGGGCGGAAAGATC
GCCGTGTAATTCTAGAGTCGGGGCGGCCGGCCGCTTCGAGCAGACATGATAAGATACATTGATGAGTTTG
GACAAACCACAACTAGAATGCAGTGAAAAAAATGCTTTATTTGTGAAATTTGTGATGCTATTGCTTTATT
TGTAACCATTATAAGCTGCAATAAACAAGTTAACAACAACAATTGCATTCATTTTATGTTTCAGGTTCAG
GGGGAGGTGTGGGAGGTTTTTTAAAGCAAGTAAAACCTCTACAAATGTGGTAAAATCGATAAGGATCTGG
ATCCGTCGACCGATGCCCTTGAGAGCCTTCAACCCAGTCAGCTCCTTCCGGTGGGCGCGGGGCATGACTA
TCGTCGCCGCACTTATGACTGTCTTCTTTATCATGCAACTCGTAGGACAGGTGCCGGCAGCGCTCTTCCG
CTTCCTCGCTCACTGACTCGCTGCGCTCGGTCGTTCGGCTGCGGCGAGCGGTATCAGCTCACTCAAAGGC
GGTAATACGGTTATCCACAGAATCAGGGGATAACGCAGGAAAGAACATGTGAGCAAAAGGCCAGCAAAAG
GCCAGGAACCGTAAAAAGGCCGCGTTGCTGGCGTTTTTCCATAGGCTCCGCCCCCCTGACGAGCATCACA
AAAATCGACGCTCAAGTCAGAGGTGGCGAAACCCGACAGGACTATAAAGATACCAGGCGTTTCCCCCTGG
AAGCTCCCTCGTGCGCTCTCCTGTTCCGACCCTGCCGCTTACCGGATACCTGTCCGCCTTTCTCCCTTCG
GGAAGCGTGGCGCTTTCTCATAGCTCACGCTGTAGGTATCTCAGTTCGGTGTAGGTCGTTCGCTCCAAGC
TGGGCTGTGTGCACGAACCCCCCGTTCAGCCCGACCGCTGCGCCTTATCCGGTAACTATCGTCTTGAGTC
CAACCCGGTAAGACACGACTTATCGCCACTGGCAGCAGCCACTGGTAACAGGATTAGCAGAGCGAGGTAT
GTAGGCGGTGCTACAGAGTTCTTGAAGTGGTGGCCTAACTACGGCTACACTAGAAGAACAGTATTTGGTA
TCTGCGCTCTGCTGAAGCCAGTTACCTTCGGAAAAAGAGTTGGTAGCTCTTGATCCGGCAAACAAACCAC
CGCTGGTAGCGGTGGTTTTTTTGTTTGCAAGCAGCAGATTACGCGCAGAAAAAAAGGATCTCAAGAAGAT
CCTTTGATCTTTTCTACGGGGTCTGACGCTCAGTGGAACGAAAACTCACGTTAAGGGATTTTGGTCATGA
GATTATCAAAAAGGATCTTCACCTAGATCCTTTTAAATTAAAAATGAAGTTTTAAATCAATCTAAAGTAT
ATATGAGTAAACTTGGTCTGACAGTTACCAATGCTTAATCAGTGAGGCACCTATCTCAGCGATCTGTCTA
TTTCGTTCATCCATAGTTGCCTGACTCCCCGTCGTGTAGATAACTACGATACGGGAGGGCTTACCATCTG
GCCCCAGTGCTGCAATGATACCGCGAGACCCACGCTCACCGGCTCCAGATTTATCAGCAATAAACCAGCC
AGCCGGAAGGGCCGAGCGCAGAAGTGGTCCTGCAACTTTATCCGCCTCCATCCAGTCTATTAATTGTTGC
CGGGAAGCTAGAGTAAGTAGTTCGCCAGTTAATAGTTTGCGCAACGTTGTTGCCATTGCTACAGGCATCG
TGGTGTCACGCTCGTCGTTTGGTATGGCTTCATTCAGCTCCGGTTCCCAACGATCAAGGCGAGTTACATG
ATCCCCCATGTTGTGCAAAAAAGCGGTTAGCTCCTTCGGTCCTCCGATCGTTGTCAGAAGTAAGTTGGCC
GCAGTGTTATCACTCATGGTTATGGCAGCACTGCATAATTCTCTTACTGTCATGCCATCCGTAAGATGCT
TTTCTGTGACTGGTGAGTACTCAACCAAGTCATTCTGAGAATAGTGTATGCGGCGACCGAGTTGCTCTTG
CCCGGCGTCAATACGGGATAATACCGCGCCACATAGCAGAACTTTAAAAGTGCTCATCATTGGAAAACGT
TCTTCGGGGCGAAAACTCTCAAGGATCTTACCGCTGTTGAGATCCAGTTCGATGTAACCCACTCGTGCAC
CCAACTGATCTTCAGCATCTTTTACTTTCACCAGCGTTTCTGGGTGAGCAAAAACAGGAAGGCAAAATGC
CGCAAAAAAGGGAATAAGGGCGACACGGAAATGTTGAATACTCATACTCTTCCTTTTTCAATATTATTGA
AGCATTTATCAGGGTTATTGTCTCATGAGCGGATACATATTTGAATGTATTTAGAAAAATAAACAAATAG
GGGTTCCGCGCACATTTCCCCGAAAAGTGCCACCTG
[124 nt withheld, positions 3327-3450]
C
[91 nt withheld, positions 3452-3542]
A
[49 nt withheld, positions 3544-3592]
CCTTTGACGTTGGAGTCCACGTTCTTT
[37 nt withheld, positions 3620-3656]
ACCCTATCTCGGTCTATTCTTTTGATTTATAAGGGATTTTGCCGATTTCGGCCTATTGGTTAAAAAATGA
GCTGATTTAACAAAAATTTAACGCGAATTTTAACAAAATATTAACGCTTACAATTTGCCATTCGCCATTC
AGGCTGCGCAACTGTTGGGAAGGGCGATCGGTGCGGGCCTCTTCGCTATTACGCCAGCCCAAGCTACCAT
GATAAGTAAGTAATATTAAGGTACGGGAGGTACTTGGAGCGGCCGCAATAAAATATCTTTATTTTCATTA
CATCTGTGTGTTGGTTTTTTGTGTGAATCGATAGTACTAACATACGCTCTCCATCAAAACAAAACGAAAC
AAAACAAACTAGCAAAATAGGCTGTCCCCAGTGCAAGTGCAGGTGCCAGAACATTTCTCTATCGATAGGT
ACGCCATGTAGCTGCTCTTCCGTGGACGCGGATGCTTCCTGCCTCATAGCCGGGTCGCCTCCGCGCTAAC
CCCGTTGAACCTTGCAACCAGCCCCTCTAGAGTGTGGAAGAAAGGAGCATCGACCCAGCCTCAGGTTTCA
CTTCTGTTCTAGTTTATCTATCCGGCTTAGATTGAGCATCTGTGCTTTCAGAAAATTTTCCCATTTTTGA
ATCACTAACAGTACCCTTTATTCTTACTACTGCCAGGGATTCACTATTTTTAAACAGCTCGAGCCTCAGT
GCAAAGGTTTGAAATCATGCTCAACTGTGGCCGGAAGGATTGGGAGAGATCAGTGCTTGATTAACTTTTG
CTCAATATTGGCCGGCCTCAGTTCCTGCAGGAGAATTAATCTGTAGGTTCGAGTAAATTTTGGATCTCGG
CGGATATTGAGCACATTGAGCCCACCCAGACCACCAAGATTTTGCAATCCTTTTCCTCACATTTAAATGG
TACAAATGAATTCATTCCTCCTTACTCAGTGAAAGATCTGCGATCTGCATCTCAATTAGTCAGCAACCAT
AGTCCCGCCCCTAACTCCGCCCATCCCGCCCCTAACTCCGCCCAGTTCCGCCCATTCTCCGCCCCATCGC
TGACTAATTTTTTTTATTTATGCAGAGGCCGAGGCCGCCTCGGCCTCTGAGCTATTCCAGAAGTAGTGAG
GAGGCTTTTTTGGAGGCCTAGGCTTTTGCAAAAAGCTTGGCATTCCGGTACTGTTGGTAAAGCCACCATG
GAAGACGCCAAAAACATAAAGAAAGGCCCGGCGCCATTCTATCCGCTGGAAGATGGAACCGCTGGAGAGC
AACTGCATAAGGCTATGAAGAGATACGCCCTGGTTCCTGGAACAATTGCTTTTACAGATGCACATATCGA
GGTGGACATCACTTACGCTGAGTACTTCGAAATGTCCGTTCGGTTGGCAGAAGCTATGAAACGATATGGG
CTGAATACAAATCACAGAATCGTCGTATGCAGTGAAAACTCTCTTCAATTCTTTATGCCGGTGTTGGGCG
CGTTATTTATCGGAGTTGCAGTTGCGCCCGCGAACGACATTTATAATGAACGTGAATTGCTCAACAGTAT
GGGCATTTCGCAGCCTACCGTGGTGTTCGTTTCCAAAAAGGGGTTGCAAAAAATTTTGAACGTGCAAAAA
AAGCTCCCAATCATCCAAAAAATTATTATCATGGATTCTAAAACGGATTACCAGGGATTTCAGTCGATGT
ACACGTTCGTCACATCTCATCTACCTCCCGGTTTTAATGAATACGATTTTGTGCCAGAGTCCTTCGATAG
GGACAAGACAATTGCACTGATCATGAACTCCTCTGGATCTACTGGTCTGCCTAAAGGTGTCGCTCTGCCT
CATAGAACTGCCTGCGTGAGATTCTCGCATG
