>Addgene plasmid #173962 | pGL3-noSV40-humanEC1.45_min1-2_4XCoordinatorMutant | depositor partial sequence | sequence record 337424 | min1-2_4XCoordinatorMutant
GCCATGTAGCTGCTCTTCCGTGGACGCGGATGCTTCCTGCCTCATAGCCGGGTCGCCTCCGCGCTAACCC
CGTTGAACCTTGCAACCAGCCCCTCTAGAGTGTGGAAGAAAGGAGCATCGACCCAGCCTCAGGTTTCACT
TCTGTTCTAGTTTATCTATCCGGCTTAGATTGAGCATCTGTGCTTTCAGAAAATTTTCCCATTTTTGAAT
CACTAACAGTACCCTTTATTCTTACTACTGCCAGGGATTCACTATTTTTAAACAGCTCGAGCCTCAGTGC
AAAGGTTTGAAATCATGCTCAACTGTGGCCGGAAGGATTGGGAGAGATCAGTGCTTGATTAACTTTTGCT
CAATATTGGCCGGCCTCAGTTCCTGCAGGAGAATTAATCTGTAGGTTCGAGTAAATTTTGGATCTCGGCG
GATATTGAGCACATTGAGCCCACCCAGACCACCAAGATTTTGCAATCCTTTTCCTCACATTTAAATGGTA
CAAATGAATTCATTCCTCCTTACTCAGTGAA
